Addgene plasmid #81466: pDONR223_TRIM55_p.E369G
Purpose: Gateway Donor vector containing TRIM55 , part of the Target Accelerator Plasmid Collection.
Depositing lab: Jesse Boehm & William Hahn & David Root. Depositing organization: Broad Institute. Publication: Systematic Functional Interrogation of Rare Cancer Variants Identifies Oncogenic Alleles. Kim E, Ilic N, Shrestha Y, Zou L, Kamburov A, Zhu C, Yang X, Lubonja R, Tran N, Nguyen C, Lawrence MS, Piccioni F, Bagul M, Doench JG, Chouinard CR, Wu X, Hogstrom L, Natoli T, Tamayo P, Horn H, Corsello SM, Lage K, Root DE, Subramanian A, Golub TR, Getz G, Boehm JS, Hahn WC. Cancer Discov. 2016 Jul;6(7):714-26. doi: 10.1158/2159-8290.CD-16-0160. Epub 2016 May 4. PubMed 27147599.
Backbone
  Vector backbone: pDONR223
  Backbone manufacturer: Invitrogen
  Backbone size w/o insert (bp): 2790
  Vector type: Gateway Entry vector
Growth in bacteria
  Bacterial resistance: Spectinomycin, 50 μg/mL
  Growth temperature: 37°C
  Growth strain: DH5alpha
  Copy number: High Copy
Gene/Insert
  Gene/Insert name: TRIM55 (alt name: NM_184086.1)
  Species: H. sapiens (human)
  Mutation: E369G
  Entrez Gene: TRIM55 (a.k.a. MURF-2, RNF29, muRF2)
  Promoter: None
  Cloning method: Gateway Cloning
  Sequencing primers: 5′ M13pUC-fwd; 3′ M13-Rev
Terms and licenses: Academic/Nonprofit Terms; Industry Terms: Not Available to Industry
Depositor comments: Closed state: stop codon immediately follows insert
How to cite: pDONR223_TRIM55_p.E369G was a gift from Jesse Boehm & William Hahn & David Root (Addgene plasmid # 81466 ; http://n2t.net/addgene:81466 ; RRID:Addgene_81466)
