[The description below was written by a language model from this plasmid's Addgene catalogue record and pLannotate feature annotations shown in this document.]
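Description:
pDONR223_TRIM55_p.E369G is a Gateway entry clone built on the Invitrogen pDONR223 backbone and carrying a human TRIM55 open reading frame (reference transcript NM_184086.1) with the E369G missense substitution. TRIM55, also known as MURF-2 or RNF29, is a tripartite-motif family protein thought to regulate gene expression and protein turnover in muscle cells. The plasmid is maintained at high copy in E. coli under spectinomycin selection. As expected for an entry vector, there is no promoter driving the insert, so the clone is not an expression construct. It serves as a shuttle from which the ORF can be moved by Gateway recombination into destination vectors that supply promoters, tags or viral delivery elements. The ORF is in the "closed" configuration, with a stop codon immediately after the coding sequence, so it will yield native C-terminal protein and cannot be read through into C-terminal fusion tags. M13 forward and reverse primer sites flank the insert for sequence verification.

The clone belongs to the Target Accelerator Plasmid Collection, a set of wild-type and mutant alleles assembled for systematic functional testing of rare cancer-associated variants to identify oncogenic alleles. This plasmid provides the E369G variant of TRIM55 for such comparisons.

The accompanying feature table comes from a sequencing result of 2,483 nt, which is shorter than the stated 2,790 bp backbone alone, so it evidently covers only part of the plasmid. Its single annotation is a TRIM55 coding fragment. The spectinomycin resistance gene, origin of replication and recombination sites are not annotated there.
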