Features (pLannotate 1.2.2; 1 found; start..end, strand, type, name):
    227..1582    +  CDS            TRIM55 (fragment): TRI55_HUMAN - Also known as MURF2, RNF29. Experimental evidence at protein level: Swiss-Prot protein existence level 1. May regulate gene expression and protein turnover in muscle cells. From Homo sapiens (Human).
>Addgene plasmid #81466 | pDONR223_TRIM55_p.E369G | addgene full sequence | sequence record 167258 | Addgene NGS result
TCCTGTCACTGGCTTATATGGACACGTCAGCCCACCGTCACGTGACCGCAGGCTGCTAAAAACAGCTCCA
GCACCCACTCCAAACCAGGGCCTGAAACAATGTCCTCCACCGAGAGAAACGTAAAGGACACTTGATCACA
CAATCCCTGGAATAATATCCAGGAAACACTTGCTGGAGCCACTCGCAGCACCCTTCCCTGGCAGCACACT
TGGGGACAGCGAGGAGATGAGCGCATCTCTGAATTACAAATCTTTTTCCAAAGAGCAGCAGACCATGGAT
AACTTAGAGAAGCAACTCATCTGTCCCATCTGCTTAGAGATGTTCACGAAACCTGTGGTGATTCTCCCTT
GTCAGCACAACCTGTGTAGGAAATGTGCCAGTGATATTTTCCAGGCCTCTAACCCGTATTTGCCCACAAG
AGGAGGTACCACCATGGCATCAGGGGGCCGATTCCGCTGCCCATCCTGTAGACATGAAGTGGTTTTGGAT
AGACATGGGGTATATGGACTTCAGAGGAACCTGCTGGTGGAAAATATCATTGACATCTACAAGCAGGAGT
CCACCAGGCCAGAAAAGAAATCCGACCAGCCCATGTGCGAGGAACATGAAGAGGAGCGCATCAACATCTA
CTGTCTGAACTGCGAAGTACCCACCTGCTCTCTGTGCAAGGTGTTTGGTGCACACAAAGACTGCCAGGTG
GCTCCCCTCACTCATGTGTTCCAGAGACAGAAGTCTGAGCTCAGTGATGGCATCGCCATCCTCGTGGGCA
GCAACGATCGAGTCCAGGGAGTGATCAGCCAGCTGGAAGACACCTGCAAAACTATCGAGGAATGTTGCAG
AAAACAGAAACAAGAGCTTTGTGAGAAGTTTGATTACCTGTATGGCATTTTGGAGGAGAGGAAGAATGAA
ATGACCCAAGTCATTACCCGAACCCAAGAGGAGAAACTGGAACATGTCCGTGCTCTGATCAAAAAGTATT
CTGATCATTTGGAGAACGTCTCAAAGTTGGTTGAGTCAGGAATTCAGTTTATGGATGAGCCAGAAATGGC
AGTGTTTCTGCAGAATGCCAAAACCCTGCTAAAAAAAATCTCGGAAGCATCAAAGGCATTTCAGATGGAG
AAAATAGAACATGGCTATGAGAACATGAACCACTTCACAGTCAACCTCAATAGAGAAGAAAAGATAATAC
GTGAAATTGACTTTTACAGAGAAGATGAAGATGAAGAAGAAGAAGAAGGCGGAGAAGGAGAAAAAGAAGG
AGAAGGAGAAGTGGGAGGAGAAGCAGTAGAAGTGGAAGAGGTAGAAAATGTTCAAACAGAGTTTCCAGGA
GAAGATGAAAACCCAGAAAAAGCTTCAGAGCTCTCTCAGGTGGAGCTGCAGGCTGCCCCTGGGGCACTTC
CAGTTTCCTCTCCAGAGCCACCTCCAGCCCTGCCACCTGCTGCGGATGCCCCTGTGACACAGATTGGATT
TGAGGCTCCTCCCCTCCAGGGACAGGCTGCAGCTCCAGCGAGTGGCAGTGGAGCTGATTCTGAGCCAGCT
CGCCATATCTTCTCCTTTTCCTGGTTGAACTCCCTAAATGAATGATATTCATTCCAACTGCTGCCCCTCT
GTCTGCCTGGCTGAGATGCATGTGGGCAGCAGGAAGCCCAAGTGAAATTAATATTATGCAGATGATGAAA
GGGACCTCTGAACAGGATTTCTGCAAAAATAGCCCCAAACTGCAATTCCATATGACTTATCTAACATCTT
GGGGGGAAAGAATATTTTGAGAAAATAGTTGCAGAAAGCACTGGAAATAATAAACTTGATCTTATACAAA
TCTTCTATTGTGTGGAAAATGTTGTGAAGGGTGTGTAGGTGTGGTACATGTGTATGTCACTAACAAGTGG
CAAATGGTGAAAAAAGTGGTCACTATGCTTTTGTCTCTCATAGGCACTGACTTTTTGTTATTATATTATG
GTAGCTTTCATTTCCTTTACTCTTTAACAGTGCAGGTGGTCAGTGAAAATCAGTGTCAACTCAGAAGTGA
CTGATTTATCAATACATGGACAAAAAGTAAATCATTGACCAAAGCTATGAAATGTTTCACAAAGTTTTCC
TCTTTTGCATAACAGATGTCACTGGATGTACATTCAGAAATGTTCTTTGAATTTGGTGACACTTTCATGG
TCCAGAAAGCTGAAGGCCTGGGCATCTCTTGTGACATTTTTCTAATATTAGTTTTAGATTTTCACGTATT
AGGCACTTTAGTTGAATCTTCCAGCAAAAGCTGTCTACTTTCTCTTTTATTCACTGTGGCACCAATCTGG
TAAATTGTAGAACAATTGCATGTGTTTAAATATATATACAAACATATCACACATTAAATATATATATATT
TAAATCATGCTTTGTTAATATTTGTCCCACCATAATGCCTCCTTCAGAACATAAGTGTAACTTTATATGA
ACTCTTAAATAAATGATGTTTTTAAAAAAAAAA
