>Addgene plasmid #81466 | pDONR223_TRIM55_p.E369G | depositor partial sequence | sequence record 154785 | Insert sequence
ATGAGCGCATCTCTGAATTACAAATCTTTTTCCAAAGAGCAGCAGACCATGGATAACTTAGAGAAGCAAC
TCATCTGTCCCATCTGCTTAGAGATGTTCACGAAACCTGTGGTGATTCTCCCTTGTCAGCACAACCTGTG
TAGGAAATGTGCCAGTGATATTTTCCAGGCCTCTAACCCGTATTTGCCCACAAGAGGAGGTACCACCATG
GCATCAGGGGGCCGATTCCGCTGCCCATCCTGTAGACATGAAGTGGTTTTGGATAGACATGGGGTATATG
GACTTCAGAGGAACCTGCTGGTGGAAAATATCATTGACATCTACAAGCAGGAGTCCACCAGGCCAGAAAA
GAAATCCGACCAGCCCATGTGCGAGGAACATGAAGAGGAGCGCATCAACATCTACTGTCTGAACTGCGAA
GTACCCACCTGCTCTCTGTGCAAGGTGTTTGGTGCACACAAAGACTGCCAGGTGGCTCCCCTCACTCATG
TGTTCCAGAGACAGAAGTCTGAGCTCAGTGATGGCATCGCCATCCTCGTGGGCAGCAACGATCGAGTCCA
GGGAGTGATCAGCCAGCTGGAAGACACCTGCAAAACTATCGAGGAATGTTGCAGAAAACAGAAACAAGAG
CTTTGTGAGAAGTTTGATTACCTGTATGGCATTTTGGAGGAGAGGAAGAATGAAATGACCCAAGTCATTA
CCCGAACCCAAGAGGAGAAACTGGAACATGTCCGTGCTCTGATCAAAAAGTATTCTGATCATTTGGAGAA
CGTCTCAAAGTTGGTTGAGTCAGGAATTCAGTTTATGGATGAGCCAGAAATGGCAGTGTTTCTGCAGAAT
GCCAAAACCCTGCTAAAAAAAATCTCGGAAGCATCAAAGGCATTTCAGATGGAGAAAATAGAACATGGCT
ATGAGAACATGAACCACTTCACAGTCAACCTCAATAGAGAAGAAAAGATAATACGTGAAATTGACTTTTA
CAGAGAAGATGAAGATGAAGAAGAAGAAGAAGGCGGAGAAGGAGAAAAAGAAGGAGAAGGAGAAGTGGGA
GGAGAAGCAGTAGAAGTGGAAGAGGTAGAAAATGTTCAAACAGAGTTTCCAGGAGGAGATGAAAACCCAG
AAAAAGCTTCAGAGCTCTCTCAGGTGGAGCTGCAGGCTGCCCCTGGGGCACTTCCAGTTTCCTCTCCAGA
GCCACCTCCAGCCCTGCCACCTGCTGCGGATGCCCCTGTGACACAGATTGGATTTGAGGCTCCTCCCCTC
CAGGGACAGGCTGCAGCTCCAGCGAGTGGCAGTGGAGCTGATTCTGAGCCAGCTCGCCATATCTTCTCCT
TTTCCTGGTTGAACTCCCTAAATGAA
