>Addgene plasmid #81466 | pDONR223_TRIM55_p.E369G | addgene partial sequence | sequence record 156484 | M13-F20 5'-TGTAAAACGACGGCCAGT-3'
TTCGTTGCAACAAATTGATGAGCAATGCTTTTTTATAATGCCAACTTTGTACAAAAAAGTTGGCATGAGC
GCATCTCTGAATTACAAATCTTTTTCCAAAGAGCAGCAGACCATGGATAACTTAGAGAAGCAACTCATCT
GTCCCATCTGCTTAGAGATGTTCACGAAACCTGTGGTGATTCTCCCTTGTCAGCACAACCTGTGTAGGAA
ATGTGCCAGTGATATTTTCCAGGCCTCTAACCCGTATTTGCCCACAAGAGGAGGTACCACCATGGCATCA
GGGGGCCGATTCCGCTGCCCATCCTGTAGACATGAAGTGGTTTTGGATAGACATGGGGTATATGGACTTC
AGAGGAACCTGCTGGTGGAAAATATCATTGACATCTACAAGCAGGAGTCCACCAGGCCAGAAAAGAAATC
CGACCAGCCCATGTGCGAGGAACATGAAGAGGAGCGCATCAACATCTACTGTCTGAACTGCGAAGTACCC
ACCTGCTCTCTGTGCAAGGTGTTTGGTGCACACAAAGACTGCCAGGTGGCTCCCCTCACTCATGTGTTCC
AGAGACAGAAGTCTGAGCTCAGTGATGGCATCGCCATCCTCGTGGGCAGCAACGATCGAGTCCAGGGAGT
GATCAGCCAGCTGGAAGACACCTGCAAAACTATCGAGGAATGTTGCAGAAAACAGAAACAAGAGCTTTGT
GAGAAGTTTGATTACCTGTATGGCATTTTGGAGGAGAGGAAGAATGAAATGACCCAAGTCATTACCCGAA
CCCAAGAGGAGAAACTGGAACATGTCCGTGCTCTGATCAAAAAGTATTCTGATCATTTGGAGAACGTCTC
AAAGTTGGTTGAGTCAGGAATTCAGTTTATGGATGAGCCAGAAATGGCAGTGTTTCTGCAGAATGCCAAA
ACCCTGCTAAAAAAAATCTCGGAAGCATCAAAGGCATTTCAGATGGAGAAAATAGAACATGGCTATGAGA
ACATGAACCACTTCACAGTCAACCTCAATAGAGAAGAAAAGATAATACGT
